Addgene plasmid #136071: pCk1_spacer
Purpose: Use when making even level constructs (L2,...) if pCk1 position (position 1) has no construct assigned
Depositing lab: Jim Haseloff. Depositing organization: University of Cambridge. Publication: Systematic tools for reprogramming plant gene expression in a simple model, Marchantia polymorpha. Sauret-Gueto S, Frangedakis E, Silvestri L, Rebmann M, Tomaselli M, Markel K, Delmans M, West A, Patron NJ, Haseloff J. ACS Synth Biol. 2020 Mar 12. doi: 10.1021/acssynbio.9b00511. PubMed 32163700.
Backbone
  Vector backbone: pCk1
  Vector type: Plant Expression, Synthetic Biology
Growth in bacteria
  Bacterial resistance: Kanamycin, 50 μg/mL
  Growth temperature: 37°C
  Growth strain: DH5alpha
  Copy number: High Copy
Gene/Insert
  Gene/Insert name: Odd spacer
  Species: Synthetic
  Mutation: BsaI/ SapI domesticated
  Cloning method: Restriction Enzyme; 5′ cloning site SapI (destroyed during cloning); 3′ cloning site SapI (destroyed during cloning)
  Sequencing primers: 5′ n/a
Depositor comments: Please visit https://www.biorxiv.org/content/10.1101/2020.02.29.971002v1 for bioRxiv preprint.
How to cite: pCk1_spacer was a gift from Jim Haseloff (Addgene plasmid # 136071 ; http://n2t.net/addgene:136071 ; RRID:Addgene_136071)
