[The description below was written by a language model from this plasmid's Addgene catalogue record and pLannotate feature annotations shown in this document.]
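Description:
pCk1_spacer is a filler plasmid for a hierarchical, Loop-style Type IIS assembly system developed for engineering plant gene expression in the liverwort Marchantia polymorpha. It is built on the pCk1 backbone, a kanamycin-selected acceptor that occupies position 1 of an odd assembly level. In place of a transcription unit it carries a synthetic "odd spacer" sequence that has been domesticated to remove internal BsaI and SapI sites. The spacer was inserted through SapI sites that were destroyed during cloning. Its purpose is purely structural. When an even-level construct (L2 and beyond) is being assembled from several odd-level plasmids and nothing has been assigned to position 1, this plasmid fills the slot so that the assembly can still close correctly.

The annotated sequence (about 6.6 kb) shows a typical binary vector architecture. A high-copy ColE1/pUC-type origin, together with a pBR322 bom region and a remnant of rop, supports propagation in E. coli. The pVS1 oriV, RepA and StaA functions provide replication and stable maintenance in Agrobacterium. Kanamycin resistance comes from an aph(3')-Ia gene located outside the T-DNA. Nopaline-type left and right border repeats lie only about 250 bp apart, which is consistent with a short, non-coding spacer between them. No promoter, reporter, terminator or plant selection marker is annotated in that interval, and the spacer itself is not annotated as a feature. A fragment with homology to a Sinorhizobium protein was also detected in the backbone, and the record gives no function for it. The plasmid is an assembly accessory, not an expression construct in its own right.
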