Features (pLannotate 1.2.2; 10 found; start..end, strand, type, name):
    438..578     -  misc_feature   bom: basis of mobility region from pBR322
    680..719     -  CDS            rop (fragment): Rop protein, which maintains plasmids at low copy number; rop
    922..1116    -  rep_origin     pVS1 oriV: origin of replication for the Pseudomonas plasmid pVS1 (Heeb et al., 2000)
   1182..2255    -  CDS            pVS1 RepA: replication protein from the Pseudomonas plasmid pVS1 (Heeb et al., 2000)
   2684..3313    -  CDS            pVS1 StaA: stability protein from the Pseudomonas plasmid pVS1 (Heeb et al., 2000)
   3873..4274    -  CDS            Y4CG_SINFN (fragment): Protein inferred from homology: Swiss-Prot protein existence level 3. From Sinorhizobium fredii (strain NBRC 101917 / NGR234).
   4614..4638    -  misc_feature   RB T-DNA repeat: right border repeat from nopaline C58 T-DNA
   4886..4910    -  misc_feature   LB T-DNA repeat: left border repeat from nopaline C58 T-DNA
   5343..6158    +  CDS            KanR: aminoglycoside phosphotransferase; aph(3')-Ia; confers resistance to kanamycin in bacteria or G418 (Geneticin®) in eukaryotes
   6246..252     +  rep_origin     ori (across the origin): high-copy-number ColE1/pMB1/pBR322/pUC origin of replication
>Addgene plasmid #136071 | pCk1_spacer | addgene full sequence | sequence record 274964 | Addgene NGS Result
CAGCCCAGCTTGGAGCGAACGACCTACACCGAACTGAGATACCTACAGCGTGAGCTATGAGAAAGCGCCA
CGCTTCCCGAAGGGAGAAAGGCGGACAGGTATCCGGTAAGCGGCAGGGTCGGAACAGGAGAGCGCACGAG
GGAGCTTCCAGGGGGAAACGCCTGGTATCTTTATAGTCCTGTCGGGTTTCGCCACCTCTGACTTGAGCGT
CGATTTTTGTGATGCTCGTCAGGGGGGCGGAGCCTATGGAAAAACGCCAGCAACGCGGCCTTTTTACGGT
TCCTGGCCTTTTGCTGGCCTTTTGCTCACATGTTCTTTCCTGCGTTATCCCCTGATTCTGTGGATAACCG
TATTACCGCCTTTGAGTGAGCTGATACCGCTCGCCGCAGCCGAACGACCGAGCGCAGCGAGTCAGTGAGC
GAGGAAGCGGATGAGCGCCTGATGCGGTATTTTCTCCTTACGCATCTGTGCGGTATTTCACACCGCATAT
GGTGCACTCTCAGTACAATCTGCTCTGATGCCGCATAGTTAAGCCAGTATACACTCCGCTATCGCTACGT
GACTGGGTCATGGCTGCGCCCCGACACCCGCCAACACCCGCTGACGCGCCCTGACGGGCTTGTCTGCTCC
CGGCATCCGCTTACAGACAAGCTGTGACCGTCACCGGGAGCTGCATGTGTCAGAGGTTTTCACCGTCATC
ACCGAAACGCGCGAGGCAGGGTGCCTTGATGTGGGCGCCGGCGGTCGAGTGGCGACGGCGCGGCTTGTCC
GCGCCCTGGTAGATTGCCTGGCCGTAGGCCAGCCATTTTTGAGCGGCCAGCGGCCGCGATAGGCCGACGC
GAAGCGGCGGGGCGTAGGGAGCGCAGCGACCGAAGGGTAGGCGCTTTTTGCAGCACTTCGGCTGTGCGCT
GGCCAGACAGTTATGCACAGGCCAGGCGGGTTTTAAGAGTTTTAATAAGTTTTAAAGAGTTTTAGGCGGA
AAAATCGCCTTTTTTCTCTTTTATATCAGTCACTTACATGTGTGACCGGTTCCCAATGTACGGCTTTGGG
TTCCCAATGTACGGGTTCCGGTTCCCAATGTACGGCTTTGGGTTCCCAATGTACGTGCTATCCACAGGAA
AGAGTCCTTTTCGACCTTTTTCCCCTGCTAGGGCAATTTGCCCTAGCATCTGCTCCGTACATTAGGAACC
GGCGGATGCTTCGCCCTCGATCAGGTTGCGGTAGCGCATGACTAGGATCGGGCCAGCCTGCCCCGCCTCC
TCCTTCAAATCGTACTCCGGCAGGTCATTTGACCCGATCAGCTTGCGCACGGTGAAACAGAACTTCTTGA
ACTCTCCGGCGCTGCCACTGCGTTCGTAGATCGTCTTGAACAACCATCTGGCTTCTGCCTTGCCTGCGGC
GCGGCGTGCCAGGCGGTAGAGAAAACGGCCGATGCCGGGATCGATCAAAAAGTAATCGGGGTGAACCGTC
AGCACGTCCGGGTTCTTGCCTTCTGTGATCTCGCGGTACATCCAATCAGCTAGCTCGATCTCGATGTACT
CCGGCCGCCCGGTTTCGCTCTTTACGATCTTGTAGCGGCTAATCAAGGCTTCACCCTCGGATACCGTCAC
CAGGCGGCCGTTCTTGGCCTTCTTCGTACGCTGCATGGCAACGTGCGTGGTGTTTAACCGAATGCAGGTT
TCTACCAGGTCGTCTTTCTGCTTTCCGCCATCGGCTCGCCGGCAGAACTTGAGTACGTCCGCAACGTGTG
GACGGAACACGCGGCCGGGCTTGTCTCCCTTCCCTTCCCGGTATCGGTTCATGGATTCGGTTAGATGGGA
AACCGCCATCAGTACCAGGTCGTAATCCCACACACTGGCCATGCCGGCCGGCCCTGCGGAAACCTCTACG
TGCCCGTCTGGAAGCTCGTAGCGGATCACCTCGCCAGCTCGTCGGTCACGCTTCGACAGACGGAAAACGG
CCACGTCCATGATGCTGCGACTATCGCGGGTGCCCACGTCATAGAGCATCGGAACGAAAAAATCTGGTTG
CTCGTCGCCCTTGGGCGGCTTCCTAATCGACGGCGCACCGGCTGCCGGCGGTTGCCGGGATTCTTTGCGG
ATTCGATCAGCGGCCGCTTGCCACGATTCACCGGGGCGTGCTTCTGCCTCGATGCGTTGCCGCTGGGCGG
CCTGCGCGGCCTTCAACTTCTCCACCAGGTCATCACCCAGCGCCGCGCCGATTTGTACCGGGCCGGATGG
TTTGCGACCGCTCACGCCGATTCCTCGGGCTTGGGGGTTCCAGTGCCATTGCAGGGCCGGCAGGCAACCC
AGCCGCTTACGCCTGGCCAACCGCCCGTTCCTCCACACATGGGGCATTCCACGGCGTCGGTGCCTGGTTG
TTCTTGATTTTCCATGCCGCCTCCTTTAGCCGCTAAAATTCATCTACTCATTTATTCATTTGCTCATTTA
CTCTGGTAGCTGCGCGATGTATTCAGATAGCAGCTCGGTAATGGTCTTGCCTTGGCGTACCGCGTACATC
TTCAGCTTGGTGTGATCCTCCGCCGGCAACTGAAAGTTGACCCGCTTCATGGCTGGCGTGTCTGCCAGGC
TGGCCAACGTTGCAGCCTTGCTGCTGCGTGCGCTCGGACGGCCGGCACTTAGCGTGTTTGTGCTTTTGCT
CATTTTCTCTTTACCTCATTAACTCAAATGAGTTTTGATTTAATTTCAGCGGCCAGCGCCTGGACCTCGC
GGGCAGCGTCGCCCTCGGGTTCTGATTCAAGAACGGTTGTGCCGGCGGCGGCAGTGCCTGGGTAGCTCAC
GCGCTGCGTGATACGGGACTCAAGAATGGGCAGCTCGTACCCGGCCAGCGCCTCGGCAACCTCACCGCCG
ATGCGCGTGCCTTTGATCGCCCGCGACACGACAAAGGCCGCTTGTAGCCTTCCATCCGTGACCTCAATGC
GCTGCTTAACCAGCTCCACCAGGTCGGCGGTGGCCCATATGTCGTAAGGGCTTGGCTGCACCGGAATCAG
CACGAAGTCGGCTGCCTTGATCGCGGACACAGCCAAGTCCGCCGCCTGGGGCGCTCCGTCGATCACTACG
AAGTCGCGCCGGCCGATGGCCTTCACGTCGCGGTCAATCGTCGGGCGGTCGATGCCGACAACGGTTAGCG
GTTGATCTTCCCGCACGGCCGCCCAATCGCGGGCACTGCCCTGGGGATCGGAATCGACTAACAGAACATC
GGCCCCGGCGAGTTGCAGGGCGCGGGCTAGATGGGTTGCGATGGTCGTCTTGCCTGACCCGCCTTTCTGG
TTAAGTACAGCGATAACCTTCATGCGTTCCCCTTGCGTATTTGTTTATTTACTCATCGCATCATATACGC
AGCGACCGCATGACGCAAGCTGTTTTACTCAAATACACATCACCTTTTTAGACGGCGGCGCTCGGTTTCT
TCAGCGGCCAAGCTGGCCGGCCAGGCCGCCAGCTTGGCATCAGACAAACCGGCCAGGATTTCATGCAGCC
GCACGGTTGAGAGGTGCGCGGGCGGCTCGAACACGTACCCGGCCGCGATCATCTCCGCCTCGATCTCTTC
GGTAATGAAAAACGGTTCGTCCTGGCCGTCCTGGTGCGGTTTCATGCTTGTTCCTCTTGGCGTTCATTCT
CGGCGGCCGCCAGGGCGTCGGCCTCGGTCAATGCGTCCTCACGGAAGGCACCGCGCCGCCTGGCCTCGGT
GGGCGTCACTTCCTCGCTGCGCTCAAGTGCGCGGTACAGGGTCGAGCGATGCACGCCAAGCAGTGCAGCC
GCCTCTTTCACGGTGCGGCCTTCCTGGTCGATCAGCTCGCGGGCGTGCGCGATCTGTGCCGGGGTGAGGG
TAGGGCGGGGGCCAAACTTCACGCCTCGGGCCTTGGCGGCCTCGCGCCCGCTCCGGGTGCGGTCGATGAT
TAGGGAACGCTCGAACTCGGCAATGCCGGCGAACACGGTCAACACCATGCGGCCGGCCGGCGTGGTGGTG
TCGGCCCACGGCTCTGCCAGGCTACGCAGGCCCGCGCCGGCCTCCTGGATGCGCTCGGCAATGTCCAGTA
GGTCGCGGGTGCTGCGGGCCAGGCGGTCTAGCCTGGTCACTGTCACAACGTCGCCAGGGCGTAGGTGGTC
AAGCATCCTGGCCAGCTCCGGGCGGTCGCGCCTGGTGCCGGTGATCTTCTCGGAAAACAGCTTGGTGCAG
CCGGCCGCGTGCAGTTCGGCCCGTTGGTTGGTCAAGTCCTGGTCGTCGGTGCTGACGCGGGCATAGCCCA
GCAGGCCAGCGGCGGCGCTCTTGTTCATGGCGTAATGTCTCCGGTTCTAGTCGCAAGTATTCTACTTTAT
GCGACTAAAACACGCGACAAGAAAACGCCAGGAAAAGGGCAGGGCGGCAGCCTGTCGCGTAACTTAGGAC
TTGTGCGACATGTCGTTTTCAGATGACGGCTGCACTGAACGTCAGAAGCCGACTGCACTATAGCAGCGGA
GGGGTTGGATCAAAGTACTTTGATCCCGAGGGGAACCCTGTGGTTGGCATGCACATACAAATGGACGAAC
GGATAAACCTTTTCACGCCCTTTTAAATATCCGATTATTCTAATAAACGCTCTTTTCTCTTAGGTTTACC
CGCCAATATATCCTGTCAGAATTGCTCTTCATGCTAGCGATTGCCATGTCGAAGTCCGTTATAAGGGTCA
TTCTACCATGCACGCCATGATTCTGAAAGTACTGACGAGCTGCAAGAACGAGATGCACACTTCTCATCAC
CGGGGCACAGACCTCAGGTGGGACGTTGGCCAACTCAGGTCCGTGTCGGAAGAACCCAACGAACATGTAA
CTCTCACTACGCGAGTTGTCCTGCTCAGACTCCTCATTGAAGAGCAATTCGTTATGTTTACACCACAATA
TATCCTGCCACCAGCCAGCCAACAGCTCCCCGACCGGCAGCTCGGCACAAAATCACCACTCGATACAGGC
AGCCCATCAGTCCGGGACGGCGTCAGCGGGAGAGCCGTTGTAAGGCGGCAGACTTTGCTCATGTTACCGA
TGCTATTCGGAAGAACGGCAACTAAGCTGCCGGGTTTGAAACACGGATGATCTCGCGGAGGGTAGCATGT
TGATTGTAACGATGACAGAGCGTTGCTGCCTGTGATCACCGCGGTTTCAAAATCGGCTCCGTCGATACTA
TGTTATACGCCAACTTTGAAAACAACTTTGAAAAAGCTGTTTTCTGGTATTTAAGGTTTTAGAATGCAAG
GAACAGTGAATTGGAGTTCGTCTTGTTATAATTAGCTTCTTGGGGTATCTTTAAATACTGTAGAAAAGAG
GAAGGAAATAATAAGTTCTGTTATGAGCCATATTCAACGGGAAACGTCTTGCTCAAGGCCGCGATTAAAT
TCCAACATGGATGCTGATTTATATGGGTATAAATGGGCTCGCGATAATGTCGGGCAATCAGGTGCGACAA
TCTACCGATTGTATGGGAAGCCCGATGCGCCAGAGTTGTTTCTGAAACATGGCAAAGGTAGCGTTGCCAA
TGATGTTACAGATGAGATGGTCAGACTAAACTGGCTGACGGAATTTATGCCTCTTCCGACCATCAAGCAT
TTTATCCGTACTCCTGATGATGCATGGTTACTCACCACTGCGATCCCAGGGAAAACAGCATTCCAGGTAT
TAGAAGAATATCCTGATTCAGGTGAAAATATTGTTGATGCGCTGGCAGTGTTCCTGCGCCGGTTGCATTC
GATTCCTGTTTGTAATTGTCCTTTTAACAGCGATCGCGTATTTCGACTCGCTCAGGCGCAATCACGAATG
AATAACGGTTTGGTTGATGCGAGTGATTTTGATGACGAGCGTAATGGCTGGCCTGTTGAACAAGTCTGGA
AAGAAATGCATAAACTTTTGCCATTCTCACCGGATTCAGTCGTCACTCATGGTGATTTCTCACTTGATAA
CCTTATTTTTGACGAGGGGAAATTAATAGGTTGTATTGATGTTGGACGAGTCGGAATCGCAGACCGATAC
CAGGATCTTGCCATCCTATGGAACTGCCTCGGTGAGTTTTCTCCTTCATTACAGAAACGGCTTTTTCAAA
AATATGGTATTGATAATCCTGATATGAATAAATTGCAGTTTCATTTGATGCTCGATGAGTTTTTCTAATC
ACCTAGAATGCATGACCAAAATCCCTTAACGTGAGTTTTCGTTCCACTGAGCGTCAGACCCCGTAGAAAA
GATCAAAGGATCTTCTTGAGATCCTTTTTTTCTGCGCGTAATCTGCTGCTTGCAAACAAAAAAACCACCG
CTACCAGCGGTGGTTTGTTTGCCGGATCAAGAGCTACCAACTCTTTTTCCGAAGGTAACTGGCTTCAGCA
GAGCGCAGATACCAAATACTGTCCTTCTAGTGTAGCCGTAGTTAGGCCACCACTTCAAGAACTCTGTAGC
ACCGCCTACATACCTCGCTCTGCTAATCCTGTTACCAGTGGCTGCTGCCAGTGGCGATAAGTCGTGTCTT
ACCGGGTTGGACTCAAGACGATAGTTACCGGATAAGGCGCAGCGGTCGGGCTGAACGGGGGGTTCGTGCA
CA
